>Addgene plasmid #209389 | pGG-GOI-DE-TurboID-GFP | addgene full sequence | sequence record 415938 | Addgene NGS Result
GAAAACTCACGTTAAGGGATTTTGGTCATGAGATTATCAAAAAGGATCTTCACCTAGATCATCGGAAGAA
CGGCAACTAAGCTGCCGGGTTTGAAACACGGATGATCTCGCGGAGGGTAGCATGTTGATTGTAACGATGA
CAGAGCGTTGCTGCCTGTGATCAATTCGGGCACGAACCCAGTGGACATAAGCCTGTTCGGTTCGTAAGCT
GTAATGCAAGTAGCGTATGCGCTCACGCAACTGGTCCAGAACCTTGACCGAACGCAGCGGTGGTAACGGC
GCAGTGGCGGTTTTCATGGCTTGTTATGACTGTTTTTTTGGGGTACAGTCTATGCCTCGGGCATCCAAGC
AGCAAGCGCGTTACGCCGTGGGTCGATGTTTGATGTTATGGAGCAGCAACGATGTTACGCAGCAGGGCAG
TCGCCCTAAAACAAAGTTAAACATCATGGGGGAAGCGGTGATCGCCGAAGTATCGACTCAACTATCAGAG
GTAGTTGGCGTCATCGAGCGCCATCTCGAACCGACGTTGCTGGCCGTACATTTGTACGGCTCCGCAGTGG
ATGGCGGCCTGAAGCCACACAGTGATATTGATTTGCTGGTTACGGTGACCGTAAGGCTTGATGAAACAAC
GCGGCGAGCTTTGATCAACGACCTTTTGGAAACTTCGGCTTCCCCTGGAGAGAGCGAGATTCTCCGCGCT
GTAGAAGTCACCATTGTTGTGCACGACGACATCATTCCGTGGCGTTATCCAGCTAAGCGCGAACTGCAAT
TTGGAGAATGGCAGCGCAATGACATTCTTGCAGGTATCTTCGAGCCAGCCACGATCGACATTGATCTGGC
TATCTTGCTGACAAAAGCAAGAGAACATAGCGTTGCCTTGGTAGGTCCAGCGGCGGAGGAACTCTTTGAT
CCGGTTCCTGAACAGGATCTATTTGAGGCGCTAAATGAAACCTTAACGCTATGGAACTCGCCGCCCGACT
GGGCTGGCGATGAGCGAAATGTAGTGCTTACGTTGTCCCGCATTTGGTACAGCGCAGTAACCGGCAAAAT
CGCGCCGAAGGATGTCGCTGCCGACTGGGCAATGGAGCGCCTGCCGGCCCAGTATCAGCCCGTCATACTT
GAAGCTAGACAGGCTTATCTTGGACAAGAAGAAGATCGCTTGGCCTCGCGCGCAGATCAGTTGGAAGAAT
TTGTCCACTACGTGAAAGGCGAGATCACCAAGGTAGTCGGCAAATAATGTCTAGCTAGAAATTCGTTCAA
GCCGACGCCGCTTCGCGGCGCGGCTTAACTCAAGCGTTAGATGCACTAAGCACATAATTGCTCACAGCCA
AACTATCAGGTCAAGTCTGCTTTTATTATTTTTAAGCGTGCATAATAAGCCCTACACAAATTGGGAGATA
TATCATGCATGACCAAAATCCCTTAACGTGAGTTTTCGTTCCACTGAGCGTCAGACCCCGTAGAAAAGAT
CAAAGGATCTTCTGCCATTTTTGGGGTGAGGCCGTTCGCGGCCGAGGGGCGCAGCCCCTGGGGGGATGGG
AGCTCGGTGCCTTGATGTGGGCGCCGGCGGTCGAGTGGCGACGGCGCGGCTTGTCCGCGCCCTGGTAGAT
TGCCTGGCCGTAGGCCAGCCATTTTTGAGCGGCCAGCGGCCGCGATAGGCCGACGCGAAGCGGCGGGGCG
TAGGGAGCGCAGCGACCGAAGGGTAGGCGCTTTTTGCAGCTCTTCGGCTGTGCGCTGGCCAGACAGTTAT
GCACAGGCCAGGCGGGTTTTAAGAGTTTTAATAAGTTTTAAAGAGTTTTAGGCGGAAAAATCGCCTTTTT
TCTCTTTTATATCAGTCACTTACATGTGTGACCGGTTCCCAATGTACGGCTTTGGGTTCCCAATGTACGG
GTTCCGGTTCCCAATGTACGGCTTTGGGTTCCCAATGTACGTGCTATCCACAGGAAAGAAGCTTTTTCGA
CCTTTTTCCCCTGCTAGGGCAATTTGCCCTAGCATCTGCTCCGTACATTAGGAACCGGCGGATGCTTCGC
CCTCGATCAGGTTGCGGTAGCGCATGACTAGGATCGGGCCAGCCTGCCCCGCCTCCTCCTTCAAATCGTA
CTCCGGCAGGTCATTTGACCCGATCAGCTTGCGCACGGTGAAACAGAACTTCTTGAACTCTCCGGCGCTG
CCACTGCGTTCGTAGATCGTCTTGAACAACCATCTGGCTTCTGCCTTGCCTGCGGCGCGGCGTGCCAGGC
GGTAGAGAAAACGGCCGATGCCGGGATCGATCAAAAAGTAATCGGGGTGAACCGTCAGCACGTCCGGGTT
CTTGCCTTCTGTGATCTCGCGGTACATCCAATCAGCTAGCTCGATCTCGATGTACTCCGGCCGCCCGGTT
TCGCTCTTTACGATCTTGTAGCGGCTAATCAAGGCTTCACCCTCGGATACCGTCACCAGGCGGCCGTTCT
TGGCCTTCTTCGTACGCTGCATGGCAACGTGCGTGGTGTTTAACCGAATGCAGGTTTCTACCAGGTCGTC
TTTCTGCTTTCCGCCATCGGCTCGCCGGCAGAACTTGAGTACGTCCGCAACGTGTGGACGGAACACGCGG
CCGGGCTTGTCTCCCTTCCCTTCCCGGTATCGGTTCATGGATTCGGTTAGATGGGAAACCGCCATCAGTA
CCAGGTCGTAATCCCACACACTGGCCATGCCGGCCGGCCCTGCGGAAACCTCTACGTGCCCGTCTGGAAG
CTCGTAGCGGATCACCTCGCCAGCTCGTCGGTCACGCTTCGACAGACGGAAAACGGCCACGTCCATGATG
CTGCGACTATCGCGGGTGCCCACGTCATAGAGCATCGGAACGAAAAAATCTGGTTGCTCGTCGCCCTTGG
GCGGCTTCCTAATCGACGACGCACCGGCTGCCGGCGGTTGCCGGGATTCTTTGCGGATTCGATCAGCGGC
CGCTTGCCACGATTCACCGGGGCGTGCTTCTGCCTCGATGCGTTGCCGCTGGGCGGCCTGCGCGGCCTTC
AACTTCTCCACCAGGTCATCACCCAGCGCCGCGCCGATTTGTACCGGGCCGGATGGTTTGCGACCGCTCA
CGCCGATTCCTCGGGCTTGGGGGTTCCAGTGCCATTGCAGGGCCGGCAGACAACCCAGCCGCTTACGCCT
GGCCAACCGCCCGTTCCTCCACACATGGGGCATTCCACGGCGTCGGTGCCTGGTTGTTCTTGATTTTCCA
TGCCGCCTCCTTTAGCCGCTAAAATTCATCTACTCATTTATTCATTTGCTCATTTACTCTGGTAGCTGCG
CGATGTATTCAGATAGCAGCTCGGTAATGGTCTTGCCTTGGCGTACCGCGTACATCTTCAGCTTGGTGTG
ATCCTCCGCCGGCAACTGAAAGTTGACCCGCTTCATGGCTGGCGTGTCTGCCAGGCTGGCCAACGTTGCA
GCCTTGCTGCTGCGTGCGCTCGGACGGCCGGCACTTAGCGTGTTTGTGCTTTTGCTCATTTTCTCTTTAC
CTCATTAACTCAAATGAGTTTTGATTTAATTTCAGCGGCCAGCGCCTGGACCTCGCGGGCAGCGTCGCCC
TCGGGTTCTGATTCAAGAACGGTTGTGCCGGCGGCGGCAGTGCCTGGGTAGCTCACGCGCTGCGTGATAC
GGGACTCAAGAATGGGCAGCTCGTACCCGGCCAGCGCCTCGGCAACCTCACCGCCGATGCGCGTGCCTTT
GATCGCCCGCGACACGACAAAGGCCGCTTGTAGCCTTCCATCCGTGACCTCAATGCGCTGCTTAACCAGC
TCCACCAGGTCGGCGGTGGCCCATATGTCGTAAGGGCTTGGCTGCACCGGAATCAGCACGAAGTCGGCTG
CCTTGATCGCGGACACAGCCAAGTCCGCCGCCTGGGGCGCTCCGTCGATCACTACGAAGTCGCGCCGGCC
GATGGCCTTCACGTCGCGGTCAATCGTCGGGCGGTCGATGCCGACAACGGTTAGCGGTTGATCTTCCCGC
ACGGCCGCCCAATCGCGGGCACTGCCCTGGGGATCGGAATCGACTAACAGAACATCGGCCCCGGCGAGTT
GCAGGGCGCGGGCTAGATGGGTTGCGATGGTCGTCTTGCCTGACCCGCCTTTCTGGTTAAGTACAGCGAT
AACCTTCATGCGTTCCCCTTGCGTATTTGTTTATTTACTCATCGCATCATATACGCAGCGACCGCATGAC
GCAAGCTGTTTTACTCAAATACACATCACCTTTTTAGACGGCGGCGCTCGGTTTCTTCAGCGGCCAAGCT
GGCCGGCCAGGCCGCCAGCTTGGCATCAGACAAACCGGCCAGGATTTCATGCAGCCGCACGGCTGATGGG
CTGCCTGTATCGAGTGGTGATTTTGTGCCGAGCTGCCGGTCGGGGAGCTGTTGGCTGGCTGGTGGCAGGA
TATATTGTGGTGTAAACAAATTGACGCTTAGACAACTTAATAACACATTGCGGACGTTTTTAATGTACTG
GGGTGGATTACGGAAGACAATACGGCGGAGATTAGCCTTTTCAATTTCAGAAAGAATGCTAACCCACAGA
TGGTTAGAGAGGCTTACGCAGCACGACTCATCAAGACGATCTACCCGAGCAATAATCTCCAGGAAATCAA
ATACCTTCCCAAGAAGGTTAAAGATGCAGTCAAAAGATTCAGGACTAACTGCATCAAGAACACAGAGAAA
GATATATTTCTCAAGATCAGAAGTACTATTCCAGTATGGACGATTCAAGGCTTGCTTCACAAACCAAGGC
AAGTAATAGAGATTGGAGTCTCTAAAAAGGTAGTTCCCACTGAATCAAAGGCCATGGAGTCAAAGATTCA
AATAGAGGACCTAACAGAACTCGCCGTAAAGACTGGCGAACAGTTCATACAGAGTCTCTTACGACTCAAT
GACAAGAAGAAAATCTTCGTCAACATGGTGGAGCACGACACACTTGTCTACTCCAAAAATATCAAAGATA
CAGTCTCAGAAGAGCAAAGGGCAATTGAGACTTTTCAACAAAGGGTAATATCCGGAAACCTCCTCGGATT
CCATTGCCCAGCTATCTGTCACTTTATTGTGAAGATAGTGGAAAAGGAAGGTGGCTCCTACAAATGCCAT
CATTGCGATAAAGGAAAGGCCATCGTTGAAGATGCCTCTGCCGACAGTGGTCCCAAAGATGGACCCCCAC
CCACGAGGAGCATCGTGGAAAAAGAACACGTTCCAACCACGACTTCAAAGCAAGTGGATTGATGTGATAT
CTCCACTGACGTAAGGGATGACGCACAATCCCACTATCCTTCGCAAGACCCTTCCTCTATATAAGGAAGT
TCATTTCATTTGGAGAGAACACGCACCTGAGACGGTCGACCTGCAGACTGGCTGTGTATAAGGGAGCCTG
ACATTTATATTCCCCAGAACATCAGGTTAATGGCGTTTTTGATGTCATTTTCGCGGTGGCTGAGATCAGC
CACTTCTTCCCCGATAACGGAAACCGGCACACTGGCCATATCGGTGGTCATCATGCGCCAGCTTTCATCC
CCGATATGCACCACCGGGTAAAGTTCACGGGGGACTTTATCTGACAGCAGACGTGCACTGGCCAGGGGGA
TCACCATCCGTCGCCCGGGCGTGTCAATAATATCACTCTGTACATCCACAAACAGACGATAACGGCTCTC
TCTTTTATAGGTGTAAACCTTAAACTGCATTTCACCAGCCCCTGTTCTCGTCAGCAAAAGAGCCGTTCAT
TTCAATAAACCGGGCGACCTCAGCCATCCCTTCCTGATTTTCCGCTTTCCAGCGTTCGGCACGCAGACGA
CGGGCTTCATTCTGCATGGTTGTGCTTACCAGACCGGAGATATTGACATCATATATGCCTTGAGCAACTG
ATAGCTGTCGCTGTCAACTGTCACTGTAATACGCTGCTTCATAGCATACCTCTTTTTGACATACTTCGGG
TATACATATCAGTATATATTCTTATACCGCAAAAATCAGCGCGCAAATACGCATACTGTTATCTGGCTTT
TAGTAAGCCGGATCCTCTAGATTACGCCCCGCCCTGCCACTCATCGCAGTACTGTTGTAATTCATTAAGC
ATTCTGCCGACATGGAAGCCATCACAAACGGCATGATGAACCTGAATCGCCAGCGGCATCAGCACCTTGT
CGCCTTGCGTATAATATTTGCCCATGGTGAAAACGGGGGCGAAGAAGTTGTCCATATTGGCCACGTTTAA
ATCAAAACTGGTGAAACTCACCCAGGGATTGGCTGACACGAAAAACATATTCTCAATAAACCCTTTAGGG
AAATAGGCCAGGTTTTCACCGTAACACGCCACATCTTGCGAATATATGTGTAGAAACTGCCGGAAATCGT
CGTGGTATTCACTCCAGAGCGATGAAAACGTTTCAGTTTGCTCATGGAAAACGGTGTAACAAGGGTGAAC
ACTATCCCATATCACCAGCTCACCGTCTTTCATTGCCATACGGAATTCCGGATGAGCATTCATCAGGCGG
GCAAGAATGTGAATAAAGGCCGGATAAAACTTGTGCTTATTTTTCTTTACGGTCTTTAAAAAGGCCGTAA
TATCCAGCTGAACGGTCTGGTTATAGGTACATTGAGCAACTGACTGAAATGCCTCAAAATGTTCTTTACG
ATGCCATTGGGATATATCAACGGTGGTATATCCAGTGATTTTTTTCTCCATTTTAGCTTCCTTAGCTCCT
GAAAATCTCGACGGATCCTAACTCAAAATCCACACATTATACGAGCCGGAAGCATAAAGTGTAAAGCCTG
GGGTGCCTAATGCGGCCCCTCGAGGGGCCGCCATAGTGACTGGATATGTTGTGTTTTACAGTATTATGTA
GTCTGTTTTTTATGCAAAATCTAATTTAATATATTGATATTTATATCATTTTACGTTTCTCGTTCAGCTT
TCGTCTCTAAGGCATACCCGTATGATGTTCCGGATTACGCTGGCTATCCCTACGACGTGCCCGACTATGC
CGGGTACCCCTATGACGTCCCAGACTACGCAGCTAGCAAAGACAATACTGTGCCTCTGAAGCTGATCGCT
CTCCTGGCTAATGGCGAGTTCCATAGTGGCGAACAGCTGGGAGAAACCCTGGGCATGTCCAGGGCCGCTA
TCAACAAGCACATTCAGACTCTGCGCGACTGGGGCGTGGACGTGTTCACCGTGCCCGGAAAGGGCTACTC
TCTGCCCGAGCCTATCCCGCTGCTGAACGCTAAACAGATTCTGGGACAGCTGGACGGCGGGAGCGTGGCA
GTCCTGCCTGTGGTAGACTCCACCAATCAGTACCTGCTGGATCGAATCGGCGAGCTGAAGAGTGGGGATG
CTTGCATTGCAGAATATCAGCAGGCAGGGAGAGGAAGCAGAGGGAGGAAATGGTTCTCTCCTTTTGGAGC
TAACCTGTACCTGAGTATGTTTTGGCGCCTGAAGCGGGGACCAGCAGCAATCGGCCTGGGCCCGGTCATC
GGAATTGTCATGGCAGAAGCGCTGCGAAAGCTGGGAGCAGACAAGGTGCGAGTCAAATGGCCCAATGACC
TGTATCTGCAGGATAGAAAGCTGGCAGGCATCCTGGTGGAGCTGGCCGGAATAACAGGCGATGCTGCACA
GATCGTCATTGGCGCCGGGATTAACGTGGCTATGAGGCGCGTGGAGGAAAGCGTGGTCAATCAGGGCTGG
ATCACACTGCAGGAAGCAGGGATTAACCTGGACAGGAATACTCTGGCCGCTACGCTGATCCGAGAGCTGC
GGGCAGCCCTGGAACTGTTCGAGCAGGAAGGCCTGGCTCCATATCTGCCACGGTGGGAGAAGCTGGATAA
CTTCATCAATAGACCCGTGAAGCTGATCATTGGGGACAAAGAGATTTTCGGGATTAGCCGGGGGATTGAT
AAACAGGGAGCCCTGCTGCTGGAACAGGACGGAGTTATCAAACCCTGGATGGGCGGAGAAATCAGTCTGC
GGTCTGCCGAAAAGATGAGCAAGGGCGAGGAGCTGTTCACCGGGGTGGTGCCCATCCTGGTCGAGCTGGA
CGGCGACGTAAACGGCCACAAGTTCAGCGTGTCCGGCGAGGGCGAGGGCGATGCCACCTACGGCAAGCTG
ACCCTGAAGTTCATCTGCACCACCGGCAAGCTGCCCGTGCCCTGGCCCACCCTCGTGACCACCTTCACCT
ACGGCGTGCAGTGCTTCAGCCGCTACCCCGACCACATGAAGCAGCACGACTTCTTCAAGTCCGCCATGCC
CGAAGGCTACGTCCAGGAGCGCACCATCTTCTTCAAGGACGACGGCAACTACAAGACCCGCGCCGAGGTG
AAGTTCGAGGGCGACACCCTGGTGAACCGCATCGAGCTGAAGGGCATCGACTTCAAGGAGGACGGCAACA
TCCTGGGGCACAAGCTGGAGTACAACTACAACAGCCACAACGTCTATATCATGGCCGACAAGCAGAAGAA
CGGCATCAAGGTGAACTTCAAGATCCGCCACAACATCGAGGACGGCAGCGTGCAGCTCGCCGACCACTAC
CAGCAGAACACCCCCATCGGCGACGGCCCCGTGCTGCTGCCCGACAACCACTACCTGAGCACCCAGTCCG
CCCTGAGCAAAGACCCCAACGAGAAGCGCGATCACATGGTCCTGCTGGAGTTCGTGACCGCCGCCGGGAT
CACTCACGGCATGGACGAGCTGTACAAGTAAAATCGATCGTTCAAACATTTGGCAATAAAGTTTCTTAAG
ATTGAATCCTGTTGCCGGTCTTGCGATGATTATCATATAATTTCTGTTGAATTACGTTAAGCATGTAATA
ATTAACATGTAATGCATGACGTTATTTATGAGATGGGTTTTTATGATTAGAGTCCCGCAATTATACATTT
AATACGCGATAGAAAACAAAATATAGCGCGCAAACTAGGATAAATTATCGCGCGCGGTGTCATCTATGTT
ACTAGATCTGAGTGACCTAAGCTAGCCTAGTGTCGGGCTTGTCTTCTCTGGTTTAAACTATCAGTGTTTG
ACAGGATATATTGGCGGGTAAACCTAAGAGAAAAGAGCGTTTATTAGAATAATCGGATATTTAAAAGGGC
GTGAAAAGGTTTATCCGTTCGTCCATTTGTATGTGCCAACCACAGGAACCGTAAAAAGGCCGCGTTGCTG
GCGTTTTTCCATAGGCTCCGCCCCCCTGACGAGCATCACAAAAATCGACGCTCAAGTCAGAGGTGGCGAA
ACCCGACAGGACTATAAAGATACCAGGCGTTTCCCCCTGGAAGCTCCCTCGTGCGCTCTCCTGTTCCGAC
CCTGCCGCTTACCGGATACCTGTCCGCCTTTCTCCCTTCGGGAAGCGTGGCGCTTTCTCATAGCTCACGC
TGTAGGTATCTCAGTTCGGTGTAGGTCGTTCGCTCCAAGCTGGGCTGTGTGCACGAACCCCCCGTTCAGC
CCGACCGCTGCGCCTTATCCGGTAACTATCGTCTTGAGTCCAACCCGGTAAGACACGACTTATCGCCACT
GGCAGCAGCCACTGGTAACAGGATTAGCAGAGCGAGGTATGTAGGCGGTGCTACAGAGTTCTTGAAGTGG
TGGCCTAACTACGGCTACACTAGAAGGACAGTATTTGGTATCTGCGCTCTGCTGAAGCCAGTTACCTTCG
GAAAAAGAGTTGGTAGCTCTTGATCCGGCAAACAAACCACCGCTGGTAGCGGTGGTTTTTTTGTTTGCAA
GCAGCAGATTACGCGCAGAAAAAAAGGATCTCAAGAAGATCCTTTGATCTTTTCTACGGGGTCTGACGCT
CAGTGGAAC
Features (pLannotate 1.2.2; 20 found; start..end, strand, type, name):
    184..207     +  promoter       Pc promoter (fragment): intI1 (promoter lies within the coding sequence); class 1 integron promoter
    383..439     +  CDS            GmR (fragment): gentamycin acetyltransferase; aacC1; confers resistance to gentamycin
    450..1237    +  CDS            SmR (fragment): aminoglycoside adenylyltransferase (Murphy, 1985); aadA; confers resistance to spectinomycin and streptomycin
   1482..1542    -  rep_origin     oriV (fragment): incP origin of replication
   1748..1942    -  rep_origin     pVS1 oriV: origin of replication for the Pseudomonas plasmid pVS1 (Heeb et al., 2000)
   2008..3081    -  CDS            pVS1 RepA: replication protein from the Pseudomonas plasmid pVS1 (Heeb et al., 2000)
   3510..4139    -  CDS            pVS1 StaA: stability protein from the Pseudomonas plasmid pVS1 (Heeb et al., 2000)
   4403..4427    +  misc_feature   LB T-DNA repeat: left border repeat from nopaline C58 T-DNA
   4996..5337    +  promoter       CaMV 35S promoter: strong constitutive promoter from cauliflower mosaic virus
   5395..5700    -  CDS            ccdB: CcdB, a bacterial toxin that poisons DNA gyrase; ccdB; Plasmids containing the ccdB gene cannot be propagated in standard E. coli strains.
   5705..5863    -  CDS            ccdA (fragment): CCDA_ECO57 - Also known as H, letA. Experimental evidence at protein level: Swiss-Prot protein existence level 1. Antitoxin component of a type II toxin-antitoxin (TA) system which inhibits the post-segregational killing (PSK) of plasmid-free cells, also referred to as a plasmid addiction system. Binds to and blocks the activity of CcdB; will also remove bound CcdB protein from the CcdB-GyrA complex by forming a CcdA-CcdB complex, a process termed rejuvenation. Functions as a transcriptional corepressor for the ccdAB operon, repression also requires CcdB (By similarity). From Escherichia coli
   6045..6701    -  CDS            cat: CAT_ECOLX - Experimental evidence at protein level: Swiss-Prot protein existence level 1. This enzyme is an effector of chloramphenicol resistance in bacteria. From Escherichia coli. This protein is used as a marker in many commonly used cloning vectors, such as pACYC184.
   6702..6731    -  promoter       cat promoter (fragment): promoter of the E. coli cat gene encoding chloramphenicol acetyltransferase
   6755..6785    -  promoter       lac UV5 promoter: E. coli lac promoter with an "up" mutation
   6822..6932    -  protein_bind   attR2 (fragment): mutant version of attR; recombination site for the Gateway® LR reaction LR Clonase™
   7038..7994    +  CDS            TurboID: mutant of the E. coli biotin ligase BioID engineered for improved catalytic efficiency (Branon et al., 2018)
   7995..8708    +  CDS            GFP (S65T): GFP (S65T) is a basic (constitutively fluorescent) green fluorescent protein published in 1995, derived from Aequorea victoria.
   8716..8968    +  terminator     NOS terminator: nopaline synthase terminator and poly(A) signal
   9029..9053    +  misc_feature   RB T-DNA repeat: right border repeat from nopaline C58 T-DNA
   9176..9764    -  rep_origin     ori: high-copy-number ColE1/pMB1/pBR322/pUC origin of replication
