[The description below was written by a language model from this plasmid's Addgene catalogue record and pLannotate feature annotations shown in this document.]
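Description:
pGG-GOI-DE-TurboID-GFP is an empty Golden Gate-compatible plant expression vector built on the LII alpha F1-2 binary backbone, designed for TurboID-based proximity labelling experiments in planta; the associated toolbox was developed for assays in Nicotiana benthamiana. It carries a high-copy ColE1/pUC-type origin for E. coli, together with the pVS1 origin, RepA replication protein and StaA stability protein, which typically support maintenance in Agrobacterium. An aadA gene confers spectinomycin/streptomycin resistance on the backbone. Nopaline-type left and right T-DNA border repeats flank the expression cassette, so the payload can be transferred into plant cells by Agrobacterium.

Within the T-DNA, a CaMV 35S promoter is followed by a counter-selectable placeholder cassette containing ccdB, a ccdA fragment and a chloramphenicol acetyltransferase gene with its promoter, plus a fragment of a Gateway attR2 site. Downstream lie TurboID, annotated as running directly into GFP (S65T), and a NOS terminator. The ccdB toxin explains why the empty vector is propagated in a ccdB-tolerant strain under combined chloramphenicol and spectinomycin selection. The intended use is that a gene of interest replaces this placeholder by Golden Gate assembly, yielding a 35S-driven fusion with TurboID and GFP at its C terminus. The biotin ligase then labels nearby proteins, while GFP reports expression and localisation.

The depositor notes that the TurboID sequence was amplified from a 3xHA-TurboID construct and carries a silent C249A nucleotide change that leaves the protein unaltered. No HA tag or Golden Gate restriction sites are annotated in the feature table, and the record does not name the enzyme used for assembly.
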