Addgene plasmid #209389: pGG-GOI-DE-TurboID-GFP
Purpose: (Empty Backbone) Golden Gate compatible plasmid for TurboID-based proximity labelling experiment in planta
Depositing lab: Rosa Lozano-Durán. Depositing organization: Center for Plant Molecular Biology (ZMBP). Publication: The Ti-TAN plasmid toolbox for TurboID-based proximity labeling assays in Nicotiana benthamiana. Tan H, Zhou Y, Dinius E, Lozano-Duran R. J Integr Plant Biol. 2024 Jan 31. doi: 10.1111/jipb.13610. PubMed 38294100.
Backbone
  Vector backbone: LII alpha F1-2
  Backbone manufacturer: Parniske lab
  Vector type: Plant Expression
  Tag / fusion protein: GFP (C terminal on backbone)
Growth in bacteria
  Bacterial resistance: Chloramphenicol and Spectinomycin, 25 & 50 μg/mL
  Growth temperature: 37°C
  Growth strain: ccdB Survival
  Copy number: High Copy
Gene/Insert
  Gene/Insert name: None
  Mutation: TurboID gene sequence C249A
  Tag / fusion protein: GFP (C terminal on backbone)
Terms and licenses: Academic/Nonprofit Terms; Industry Terms: Not Available to Industry
Depositor comments: 3XHA-TurboID sequence was amplified from 3xHA-TurboID-NLS_pCDNA3 (Addgene#107171). The 249th nucleotide cytosine (C) of TurboID was changed to adenine (A) without affecting the TurboID protein sequence.
How to cite: pGG-GOI-DE-TurboID-GFP was a gift from Rosa Lozano-Durán (Addgene plasmid # 209389 ; http://n2t.net/addgene:209389 ; RRID:Addgene_209389)
